Addgene plasmid #56423: EGFP-Alpha-5-Integrin-10
Purpose: Localization: Focal Adhesions, Excitation: 488, Emission: 507
Depositing lab: Michael Davidson.
Backbone
  Vector backbone: EGFP
  Backbone size w/o insert (bp): 4750
  Vector type: Mammalian Expression
  Selectable markers: Neomycin (select with G418)
Growth in bacteria
  Bacterial resistance: Kanamycin, 50 μg/mL
  Growth temperature: 37°C
  Growth strain: DH5alpha
  Copy number: High Copy
Gene/Insert
  Gene/Insert name: Alpha-5 Integrin (alt name: NM_002205.2)
  Species: H. sapiens (human)
  Entrez Gene: ITGA5 (a.k.a. CD49e, FNRA, VLA-5, VLA5A)
  Promoter: CMV
  Tag / fusion protein: EGFP (C terminal on backbone)
  Cloning method: Unknown
  Sequencing primers: 5′ CMV-F; 3′ SV40pA-R
Terms and licenses: Academic/Nonprofit Terms; Industry Terms
Depositor comments: . Excitation = 488; Emission = 507
How to cite: EGFP-Alpha-5-Integrin-10 was a gift from Michael Davidson (Addgene plasmid # 56423 ; http://n2t.net/addgene:56423 ; RRID:Addgene_56423)
