[The description below was written by a language model from this plasmid's Addgene catalogue record.]
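Description:
EGFP-Alpha-5-Integrin-10 is a mammalian expression plasmid that produces human integrin alpha-5 (ITGA5, also known as CD49e, FNRA or VLA-5) fused to enhanced green fluorescent protein. It is built on an EGFP fusion-vector backbone recorded as about 4.75 kb without the insert. The plasmid is maintained at high copy in E. coli under kanamycin selection. In mammalian cells it carries a neomycin resistance marker, so stably expressing cells can be selected with G418. No feature table is provided, so the origin of replication and the exact layout of the resistance cassette are not stated.

Expression is driven by the CMV promoter, a strong constitutive promoter in most mammalian cell lines. The listed 3′ sequencing primer suggests that an SV40 polyadenylation signal lies downstream of the fusion. EGFP is recorded as a C-terminal tag contributed by the backbone, which places the fluorescent protein after the integrin coding sequence, at the cytoplasmic tail of this type I transmembrane protein. This leaves the N-terminal signal peptide and the extracellular ligand-binding region unobstructed. The "10" in the name may denote the length of the linker between the two proteins, but the record does not say so, and the cloning method is listed as unknown.

Integrin alpha-5 pairs with the beta-1 subunit to form the main fibronectin receptor. Accordingly, the stated purpose of the construct is to act as a fluorescent marker of focal adhesions. It is suited to live- or fixed-cell imaging of adhesion assembly, turnover and integrin trafficking, using standard green-channel settings (excitation 488 nm, emission 507 nm).
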