>Addgene plasmid #56423 | EGFP-Alpha-5-Integrin-10 | depositor partial sequence | sequence record 87315 | insert sequence
GACGTCAGATCCGCTAGCGCTACCGGACTCAGATCTCGAGCTCAAGCTTGCATGCCTGCAGGTCGACCTG
CAGCCCAAGCTCGATGAATTCGAGCTCGGTACCCGGGGATCCTCTAGACCGCTATGGGGAGCCGGACGCC
AGAGTCCCCTCTCCACGCCGTGCAGCTGCGCTGGGGCCCCCGGCGCCGACCCCCGCTGCTGCCGCTGCTG
TTGCTGCTGCTGCCGCCGCCACCCAGGGTCGGGGGCTTCAACTTAGACGCGGAGGCCCCAGCAGTACTCT
CGGGGCCCCCGGGCTCCTTCTTCGGATTCTCAGTGGAGTTTTACCGGCCGGGAACAGACGGGGTCAGTGT
GCTGGTGGGAGCACCCAAGGCTAATACCAGCCAGCCAGGAGTGCTGCAGGGTGGTGCTGTCTACCTCTGT
CCTTGGGGTGCCAGCCCCACACAGTGCACCCCCATTGAATTTGACAGCAAAGGCTCTCGGCTCCTGGAGT
CCTCACTGTCCAGCTCAGAGGGAGAGGAGCCTGTGGAGTACAAGTCCTTGCAGTGGTTCGGGGCAACAGT
TCGAGCCCATGGCTCCTCCATCTTGGCATGCGCTCCACTGTACAGCTGGCGCACAGAGAAGGAGCCACTG
AGCGACCCCGTGGGCACCTGCTACCTCTCCACAGATAACTTCACCCGAATTCTGGAGTATGCACCCTGCC
GCTCAGATTTCAGCTGGGCAGCAGGACAGGGTTACTGCCAAGGAGGCTTCAGTGCCGAGTTCACCAAGAC
TGGCCGTGTGGTTTTAGGTGGACCAGGAAGCTATTTCTGGCAAGGCCAGATCCTGTCTGCCACTCAGGAG
CAGATTGCAGAATCTTATTACCCCGAGTACCTGATCAACCTGGTTCAGGGGCAGCTGCAGACTCGCCAGG
CCAGTTCCATCTATGATGACAGCTACCTAGGATACTCTGTGGCTGTTGGTGAATTCAGTGGTGATGACAC
AGAAGACTTTGTTGCTGGTGTGCCCAAAGGGAACCTCACTTACGGCTATGTCACCATCCTTAATGGCTCA
GACATTCGATCCCTCTACAACTTCTCAGGGGAACAGATGGCCTCCTACTTTGGCTATGCAGTGGCCGCCA
CAGACGTCAATGGGGACGGGCTGGATGACTTGCTGGTGGGGGCACCCCTGCTCATGGATCGGACCCCTGA
CGGGCGGCCTCAGGAGGTGGGCAGGGTCTACGTCTACCTGCAGCACCCAGCCGGCATAGAGCCCACGCCC
ACCCTTACCCTCACTGGCCATGATGAGTTTGGCCGATTTGGCAGCTCCTTGACCCCCCTGGGGGACCTGG
ACCAGGATGGCTACAATGATGTGGCCATCGGGGCTCCCTTTGGTGGGGAGACCCAGCAGGGAGTAGTGTT
TGTATTTCCTGGGGGCCCAGGAGGGCTGGGCTCTAAGCCTTCCCAGGTTCTGCAGCCCCTGTGGGCAGCC
AGCCACACCCCAGACTTCTTTGGCTCTGCCCTTCGAGGAGGCCGAGACCTGGATGGCAATGGATATCCTG
ATCTGATTGTGGGGTCCTTTGGTGTGGACAAGGCTGTGGTATACAGGGGCCGCCCCATCGTGTCCGCTAG
TGCCTCCCTCACCATCTTCCCCGCCATGTTCAACCCAGAGGAGCGGAGCTGCAGCTTAGAGGGGAACCCT
GTGGCCTGCATCAACCTTAGCTTCTGCCTCAATGCTTCTGGAAAACACGTTGCTGACTCCATTGGTTTCA
CAGTGGAACTTCAGCTGGACTGGCAGAAGCAGAAGGGAGGGGTACGGCGGGCACTGTTCCTGGCCTCCAG
GCAGGCAACCCTGACCCAGACCCTGCTCATCCAGAATGGGGCTCGAGAGGATTGCAGAGAGATGAAGATC
TACCTCAGGAACGAGTCAGAATTTCGAGACAAACTCTCGCCGATTCACATCGCTCTCAACTTCTCCTTGG
ACCCCCAAGCCCCAGTGGACAGCCACGGCCTCAGGCCAGCCCTACATTATCAGAGCAAGAGCCGGATAGA
GGACAAGGCTCAGATCTTGCTGGACTGTGGAGAAGACAACATCTGTGTGCCTGACCTGCAGCTGGAAGTG
TTTGGGGAGCAGAACCATGTGTACCTGGGTGACAAGAATGCCCTGAACCTCACTTTCCATGCCCAGAATG
TGGGTGAGGGTGGCGCCTATGAGGCTGAGCTTCGGGTCACCGCCCCTCCAGAGGCTGAGTACTCAGGACT
CGTCAGACACCCAGGGAACTTCTCCAGCCTGAGCTGTGACTACTTTGCCGTGAACCAGAGCCGCCTGCTG
GTGTGTGACCTGGGCAACCCCATGAAGGCAGGAGCCAGTCTGTGGGGTGGCCTTCGGTTTACAGTCCCTC
ATCTCCGGGACACTAAGAAAACCATCCAGTTTGACTTCCAGATCCTCAGCAAGAATCTCAACAACTCGCA
AAGCGACGTGGTTTCCTTTCGGCTCTCCGTGGAGGCTCAGGCCCAGGTCACCCTGAACGGTGTCTCCAAG
CCTGAGGCAGTGCTATTCCCAGTAAGCGACTGGCATCCCCGAGACCAGCCTCAGAAGGAGGAGGACCTGG
GACCTGCTGTCCACCATGTCTATGAGCTCATCAACCAAGGCCCCAGCTCCATTAGCCAGGGTGTGCTGGA
ACTCAGCTGTCCCCAGGCTCTGGAAGGTCAGCAGCTCCTATATGTGACCAGAGTTACGGGACTCAACTGC
ACCACCAATCACCCCATTAACCCAAAGGGCCTGGAGTTGGATCCCGAGGGTTCCCTGCACCACCAGCAAA
AACGGGAAGCTCCAAGCCGCAGCTCTGCTTCCTCGGGACCTCAGATCCTGAAATGCCCGGAGGCTGAGTG
TTTCAGGCTGCGCTGTGAGCTCGGGCCCCTGCACCAACAAGAGAGCCAAAGTCTGCAGTTGCATTTCCGA
GTCTGGGCCAAGACTTTCTTGCAGCGGGAGCACCAGCCATTTAGCCTGCAGTGTGAGGCTGTGTACAAAG
CCCTGAAGATGCCCTACCGAATCCTGCCTCGGCAGCTGCCCCAAAAAGAGCGTCAGGTGGCCACAGCTGT
GCAATGGACCAAGGCAGAAGGCAGCTATGGCGTCCCACTGTGGATCATCATCCTAGCCATCCTGTTTGGC
CTCCTGCTCCTAGGTCTACTCATCTACATCCTCTACAAGCTTGGATTCTTCAAACGCTCCCTCCCATATG
GCACCGCCATGGAAAAAGCTCAGCTCAAGCCTCCAGCCACCTCTGATGCCGGTACCGCGGGCCCGGGATC
CATCGCCACCATGGTGAGCAAGGGCGAGGAGCTGTTCACCGGGGTGGTGCCCATCCTGGTCGAGCTGGAC
GGCGACGTAAACGGCCACAAGTTCAGCGTGTCCGGCGAGGGCGAGGGCGATGCCACCTACGGCAAGCTGA
CCCTGAAGTTCATCTGCACCACCGGCAAGCTGCCCGTGCCCTGGCCCACCCTCGTGACCACCCTGACCTA
CGGCGTGCAGTGCTTCAGCCGCTACCCCGACCACATGAAGCAGCACGACTTCTTCAAGTCCGCCATGCCC
GAAGGCTACGTCCAGGAGCGCACCATCTTCTTCAAGGACGACGGCAACTACAAGACCCGCGCCGAGGTGA
AGTTCGAGGGCGACACCCTGGTGAACCGCATCGAGCTGAAGGGCATCGACTTCAAGGAGGACGGCAACAT
CCTGGGGCACAAGCTGGAGTACAACTACAACAGCCACAACGTCTATATCATGGCCGACAAGCAGAAGAAC
GGCATCAAGGTGAACTTCAAGATCCGCCACAACATCGAGGACGGCAGCGTGCAGCTCGCCGACCACTACC
AGCAGAACACCCCCATCGGCGACGGCCCCGTGCTGCTGCCCGACAACCACTACCTGAGCACCCAGTCCGC
CCTGAGCAAAGACCCCAACGAGAAGCGCGATCACATGGTCCTGCTGGAGTTCGTGACCGCCGCCGGGATC
ACTCTCGGCATGGACGAGCTGTACAAGTAAAGCGGCCGCGACTCTAGATCATAATCAGCCATACCACATT
