>Addgene plasmid #56423 | EGFP-Alpha-5-Integrin-10 | addgene partial sequence | sequence record 118104 | EGFP-N 5'-CGTCGCCGTCCAGCTCGACCAG-3'
TTGCTCACCATGGTGGCGATGGATCCCGGGCCCGCGGTACCGGCATCAGAGGTGGCTGGAGGCTTGAGCT
GAGCTTTTTCCATGGCGGTGCCATATGGGAGGGAGCGTTTGAAGAATCCAAGCTTGTAGAGGATGTAGAT
GAGTAGACCTAGGAGCAGGAGGCCAAACAGGATGGCTAGGATGATGATCCACAGTGGGACGCCATAGCTG
CCTTCTGCCTTGGTCCATTGCACAGCTGTGGCCACCTGACGCTCTTTTTGGGGCAGCTGCCGAGGCAGGA
TTCGGTAGGGCATCTTCAGGGCTTTGTACACAGCCTCACACTGCAGGCTAAATGGCTGGTGCTCCCGCTG
CAAGAAAGTCTTGGCCCAGACTCGGAAATGCAACTGCAGACTTTGGCTCTCTTGTTGGTGCAGGGGCCCG
AGCTCACAGCGCAGCCTGAAACACTCAGCCTCCGGGCATTTCAGGATCTGAGGTCCCGAGGAAGCAGAGC
TGCGGCTTGGAGCTTCCCGTTTTTGCTGGTGGTGCAGGGAACCCTCGGGATCCAACTCCAGGCCCTTTGG
GTTAATGGGGTGATTGGTGGTGCAGTTGAGTCCCGTAACTCTGGTCACATATAGGAGCTGCTGACCTTCC
AGAGCCTGGGGACAGCTGAGTTCCAGCACACCCTGGCTAATGGAGCTGGGGCCTTGGTTGATGAGCTCAT
AGACATGGTGGACAGCAGGTCCCAGGTCCTCCTCCTTCTGAGGCTGGTCTCGGGGATGCCAGTCGCTTAC
TGGGAATAGCACTGCCTCAGGCTTGGAGACACCGTTCAGGGTGACCTGGGCCTGAGCCTCCAC
